Addgene plasmid #99319: hSTARR-seq_SCP1 vector_blocking 4
Purpose: (Empty Backbone) Vector to measure enhancer activity of candidates from a DNA library by STARR-seq.
Depositing lab: Alexander Stark. Depositing organization: Research Institute of Molecular Pathology (IMP). Publication: Resolving systematic errors in widely used enhancer activity assays in human cells. Muerdter F, Boryn LM, Woodfin AR, Neumayr C, Rath M, Zabidi MA, Pagani M, Haberle V, Kazmar T, Catarino RR, Schernhuber K, Arnold CD, Stark A. Nat Methods. 2017 Dec 11. pii: nmeth.4534. doi: 10.1038/nmeth.4534. PubMed 29256496.
Backbone
  Vector backbone: STARR-seq luciferase INF enhancer vector_ORI
  Backbone manufacturer: Promega
  Backbone size (bp): 4776
  Vector type: Mammalian Expression ; hSTARR-seq screening vector
Growth in bacteria
  Bacterial resistance: Chloramphenicol and Ampicillin, 25 & 100 μg/mL
  Growth temperature: 37°C
  Growth strain: ccdB Survival
  Copy number: High Copy
Gene/Insert
  Gene/Insert name: None
Terms and licenses: Academic/Nonprofit Terms; Industry Terms: Not Available to Industry
Depositor comments: This vector has a bGH poly A sequence upstream of the ORI , bcl 2 splice acceptor and 4x polyA sequences downstream of the ORI; for blocking transcripts arising from the ORI; Core promoter is SCP1 . Please see bioRxiv for preprint article. Posted 17 July 2017. DOI: 10.1101/164590
How to cite: hSTARR-seq_SCP1 vector_blocking 4 was a gift from Alexander Stark (Addgene plasmid # 99319 ; http://n2t.net/addgene:99319 ; RRID:Addgene_99319)
