[The description below was written by a language model from this plasmid's Addgene catalogue record and pLannotate feature annotations shown in this document.]
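Description:
hSTARR-seq_SCP1 vector_blocking 4 is an empty mammalian screening backbone for STARR-seq, the assay in which candidate enhancer fragments from a DNA library are cloned into the transcribed region of a reporter so that each active fragment drives its own transcription and is quantified by sequencing the reporter RNA. It derives from a Promega-based STARR-seq luciferase vector. In bacteria it replicates from a high-copy ColE1/pUC origin with ampicillin resistance. The cloning position is occupied by a chloramphenicol resistance gene and ccdB toxin cassette, which explains the dual chloramphenicol and ampicillin selection and the need for a ccdB-tolerant strain. Replacing this cassette with library inserts removes the toxin, giving counter-selection against uncut vector in standard strains.

According to the depositor, the core promoter is SCP1 (super core promoter 1), although the automated annotation does not flag it. Downstream lie a chimeric β-globin/immunoglobulin intron, a short GFP-derived fragment, the CmR–ccdB stuffer and an SV40 polyadenylation signal, which together form the reporter transcription unit.

The distinguishing feature of this variant is insulation of the reporter from transcripts that initiate within the bacterial origin, which the associated study identified as a source of systematic error in human cells. A bGH poly(A) signal sits on one side of the ori/AmpR segment. On the other side are a Bcl-2 splice acceptor and four poly(A) signals (two bGH and two hGH-derived), followed by a synthetic poly(A) signal and an α2-globin RNA polymerase II pause site just upstream of the reporter. These elements are meant to capture and terminate origin-derived transcripts, so that the measured signal reflects SCP1-initiated, enhancer-dependent transcription. A few short annotated fragments (TcR, RSF ori, SV40 promoter, large T antigen) are probably backbone remnants or partial matches rather than functional parts.

The sequenced record is 6,243 nt, larger than the listed backbone size.
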