Features (pLannotate 1.2.2; 23 found; start..end, strand, type, name):
    140..272     +  intron         chimeric intron: chimera between introns from human β-globin and immunoglobulin heavy chain genes
    287..355     +  CDS            cEGFP (fragment): cEGFP is a basic (constitutively fluorescent) green fluorescent protein published in 2008, derived from Aequorea victoria.
    407..437     +  promoter       lac UV5 promoter: E. coli lac promoter with an "up" mutation
    461..490     +  promoter       cat promoter (fragment): promoter of the E. coli cat gene encoding chloramphenicol acetyltransferase
    491..1150    +  CDS            CmR: chloramphenicol acetyltransferase; cat; confers resistance to chloramphenicol
   1329..1487    +  CDS            ccdA (fragment): CCDA_ECO57 - Also known as H, letA. Experimental evidence at protein level: Swiss-Prot protein existence level 1. Antitoxin component of a type II toxin-antitoxin (TA) system which inhibits the post-segregational killing (PSK) of plasmid-free cells, also referred to as a plasmid addiction system. Binds to and blocks the activity of CcdB; will also remove bound CcdB protein from the CcdB-GyrA complex by forming a CcdA-CcdB complex, a process termed rejuvenation. Functions as a transcriptional corepressor for the ccdAB operon, repression also requires CcdB (By similarity). From Escherichia coli
   1492..1794    +  CDS            ccdB: CCDB_ECOLI - Also known as G, letB, letD. Experimental evidence at protein level: Swiss-Prot protein existence level 1. Toxic component of a type II toxin-antitoxin (TA) system, functioning in plasmid maintainence. Responsible for the post- segregational killing (PSK) of plasmid-free cells, also referred to as a plasmid addiction system. Half-life of over 2 hours. Cell killing by CcdB is accompanied by filamentation, defects in chromosome and plasmid segregation, defects in cell division, formation of anucleate cells, decreased DNA synthesis and plasmid loss. Interferes with the activity of DN
   1875..1996    -  polyA_signal   SV40 poly(A) signal: SV40 polyadenylation signal
   2019..2087    -  CDS            large T antigen (fragment): large T antigen from SV40 (simian virus 40)
   2103..2232    +  CDS            TcR (fragment): tetracycline efflux protein; tet; confers resistance to tetracycline
   2231..2356    -  rep_origin     RSF ori (fragment): Plasmids containing the RSF 1030 origin of replication can be propagated in E. coli cells that contain additional plasmids with compatible origins.
   2384..2405    -  promoter       SV40 promoter (fragment): SV40 enhancer and early promoter
   2409..2633    -  polyA_signal   bGH poly(A) signal: bovine growth hormone polyadenylation signal
   2731..3319    -  rep_origin     ori: high-copy-number ColE1/pMB1/pBR322/pUC origin of replication
   3519..4379    -  CDS            AmpR: β-lactamase confers resistance to ampicillin, carbenicillin, and related antibiotics
   4380..4421    -  promoter       AmpR promoter (fragment): bla
   4428..4863    +  misc_feature   Bcl-2 SA: splice acceptor site from the intron 2/exon 3 junction of the human Bcl-2 gene (Seto et al., 1988)
   4891..5115    +  polyA_signal   bGH poly(A) signal: bovine growth hormone polyadenylation signal
   5142..5366    +  polyA_signal   bGH poly(A) signal: bovine growth hormone polyadenylation signal
   5408..5698    +  polyA_signal   hGH poly(A) signal (fragment): human growth hormone polyadenylation signal
   5729..6026    +  polyA_signal   hGH poly(A) signal (fragment): human growth hormone polyadenylation signal
   6090..6138    +  polyA_signal   poly(A) signal: synthetic polyadenylation signal
   6152..6243    +  misc_feature   pause site: RNA polymerase II transcriptional pause signal from the human α2 globin gene
>Addgene plasmid #99319 | hSTARR-seq_SCP1 vector_blocking 4 | addgene full sequence | sequence record 193539 | Addgene NGS Result
GGCCTAACTGGCCGGTACCTGAGCTCCCTAGGGTACTTATATAAGGGGGTGGGGGCGCGTTCGTCCTCAG
TCGCGATCGAACACTCGAGCCGAGCAGACGTGCCTACGGACCGGGGCCCGGTCGTGAGGCACTGGGCAGG
TAAGTATCAAGGTTACAAGACAGGTTTAAGGAGACCAATAGAAACTGGGCTTGTCGAGACAGAGAAGACT
CTTGCGTTTCTGATAGGCACCTATTGGTCTTACTGACATCCACTTTGCCTTTCTCTCCACAGGTGTCCAC
CCTGCAGGCTTAAGCATGGCTAGCAAAGGAGAAGAACTCTTCACTGGAGTTGTCCCAATTCTTGTTGAAT
TAGATTGATCTAGAGCATGCACCGGTGATATCGCGGCCGCATTAGGCACCCCAGGCTTTACACTTTATGC
TTCCGGCTCGTATAATGTGTGGATTTTGAGTTAGGATCCGTCGAGATTTTCAGGAGCTAAGGAAGCTAAA
ATGGAGAAAAAAATCACTGGATATACCACCGTTGATATATCCCAATGGCATCGTAAAGAACATTTTGAGG
CATTTCAGTCAGTTGCTCAATGTACCTATAACCAGACCGTTCAGCTGGATATTACGGCCTTTTTAAAGAC
CGTAAAGAAAAATAAGCACAAGTTTTATCCGGCCTTTATTCACATTCTTGCCCGCCTGATGAATGCTCAT
CCGGAATTCCGTATGGCAATGAAAGACGGTGAGCTGGTGATATGGGATAGTGTTCACCCTTGTTACACCG
TTTTCCATGAGCAAACTGAAACGTTTTCATCGCTCTGGAGTGAATACCACGACGATTTCCGGCAGTTTCT
ACACATATATTCGCAAGATGTGGCGTGTTACGGTGAAAACCTGGCCTATTTCCCTAAAGGGTTTATTGAG
AATATGTTTTTCGTCTCAGCCAATCCCTGGGTGAGTTTCACCAGTTTTGATTTAAACGTGGCCAATATGG
ACAACTTCTTCGCCCCCGTTTTCACCATGGGCAAATATTATACGCAAGGCGACAAGGTGCTGATGCCGCT
GGCGATTCAGGTTCATCATGCCGTTTGTGATGGCTTCCATGTCGGCAGAATGCTTAATGAATTACAACAG
TACTGCGATGAGTGGCAGGGCGGGGCGTAAACGCGTGGATCCGGCTTACTAAAAGCCAGATAACAGTATG
CGTATTTGCGCGCTGATTTTTGCGGTATAAGAATATATACTGATATGTATACCCGAAGTATGTCAAAAAG
AGGTATGCTATGAAGCAGCGTATTACAGTGACAGTTGACAGCGACAGCTATCAGTTGCTCAAGGCATATA
TGATGTCAATATCTCCGGTCTGGTAAGCACAACCATGCAGAATGAAGCCCGTCGTCTGCGTGCCGAACGC
TGGAAAGCGGAAAATCAGGAAGGGATGGCTGAGGTCGCCCGGTTTATTGAAATGAACGGCTCTTTTGCTG
ACGAGAACAGGGGCTGGTGAAATGCAGTTTAAGGTTTACACCTATAAAAGAGAGAGCCGTTATCGTCTGT
TTGTGGATGTACAGAGTGATATTATTGACACGCCCGGGCGACGGATGGTGATCCCCCTGGCCAGTGCACG
TCTGCTGTCAGATAAAGTCTCCCGTGAACTTTACCCGGTGGTGCATATCGGGGATGAAAGCTGGCGCATG
ATGACCACCGATATGGCCAGTGTGCCGGTCTCCGTTATCGGGGAAGAAGTGGCTGATCTCAGCCACCGCG
AAAATGACATCAAAAACGCCATTAACCTGATGTTCTGGGGAATATAAATGTCAGGCTCCCTTATACACAG
CCAGTCTGCAGGATATCGTCGACGAATTCGGCCGGCCGCTTCGAGCAGACATGATAAGATACATTGATGA
GTTTGGACAAACCACAACTAGAATGCAGTGAAAAAAATGCTTTATTTGTGAAATTTGTGATGCTATTGCT
TTATTTGTAACCATTATAAGCTGCAATAAACAAGTTAACAACAACAATTGCATTCATTTTATGTTTCAGG
TTCAGGGGGAGGTGTGGGAGGTTTTTTAAAGCAAGTAAAACCTCTACAAATGTGGTAAAATCGATAAGGA
TCCGACCGATGCCCTTGAGAGCCTTCAACCCAGTCAGCTCCTTCCGGTGGGCGCGGGGCATGACTATCGT
CGCCGCACTTATGACTGTCTTCTTTATCATGCAACTCGTAGGACAGGTGCCGGCAGCGCTCTTCCGCTTC
CTCGCTCACTGACTCGCTGCGCTCGGTCGTTCGGCTGCGGCGAGCGGTATCAGCTCACTCAAAGGCGGTA
ATACGGTTATCCACAGAATCAGGGGATAACGCAGGAAAGAACATGTTCGAGGCGACTCTAGAGGATCGAG
CCCCAGCTGGTTCTTTCCGCCTCAGAAGCCATAGAGCCCACCGCATCCCCAGCATGCCTGCTATTGTCTT
CCCAATCCTCCCCCTTGCTGTCCTGCCCCACCCCACCCCCCAGAATAGAATGACACCTACTCAGACAATG
CGATGCAATTTCCTCATTTTATTAGGAAAGGACAGTGGGAGTGGCACCTTCCAGGGTCAAGGAAGGCACG
GGGGAGGGGCAAACAACAGATGGCTGGCAACTAGAAGGCACAGTCGAGGCTGATCAGCGAGCTCTAGAGA
ATTGATCCCACATGTGAGCAAAAGGCCAGCAAAAGGCCAGGAACCGTAAAAAGGCCGCGTTGCTGGCGTT
TTTCCATAGGCTCCGCCCCCCTGACGAGCATCACAAAAATCGACGCTCAAGTCAGAGGTGGCGAAACCCG
ACAGGACTATAAAGATACCAGGCGTTTCCCCCTGGAAGCTCCCTCGTGCGCTCTCCTGTTCCGACCCTGC
CGCTTACCGGATACCTGTCCGCCTTTCTCCCTTCGGGAAGCGTGGCGCTTTCTCATAGCTCACGCTGTAG
GTATCTCAGTTCGGTGTAGGTCGTTCGCTCCAAGCTGGGCTGTGTGCACGAACCCCCCGTTCAGCCCGAC
CGCTGCGCCTTATCCGGTAACTATCGTCTTGAGTCCAACCCGGTAAGACACGACTTATCGCCACTGGCAG
CAGCCACTGGTAACAGGATTAGCAGAGCGAGGTATGTAGGCGGTGCTACAGAGTTCTTGAAGTGGTGGCC
TAACTACGGCTACACTAGAAGAACAGTATTTGGTATCTGCGCTCTGCTGAAGCCAGTTACCTTCGGAAAA
AGAGTTGGTAGCTCTTGATCCGGCAAACAAACCACCGCTGGTAGCGGTGGTTTTTTTGTTTGCAAGCAGC
AGATTACGCGCAGAAAAAAAGGATCTCAAGAAGATCCTTTGATCTTTTCTACGGGGTCTGACGCTCAGTG
GAACGAAAACTCACGTTAAGGGATTTTGGTCATGAGATTATCAAAAAGGATCTTCACCTAGATCCTTTTA
AATTAAAAATGAAGTTTTAAATCAATCTAAAGTATATATGAGTAAACTTGGTCTGACAGCGGCCGCAAAT
GCTAAACCACTGCAGTGGTTACCAGTGCTTGATCAGTGAGGCACCGATCTCAGCGATCTGCCTATTTCGT
TCGTCCATAGTGGCCTGACTCCCCGTCGTGTAGATCACTACGATTCGTGAGGGCTTACCATCAGGCCCCA
GCGCAGCAATGATGCCGCGAGAGCCGCGTTCACCGGCCCCCGATTTGTCAGCAATGAACCAGCCAGCAGG
GAGGGCCGAGCGAAGAAGTGGTCCTGCTACTTTGTCCGCCTCCATCCAGTCTATGAGCTGCTGTCGTGAT
GCTAGAGTAAGAAGTTCGCCAGTGAGTAGTTTCCGAAGAGTTGTGGCCATTGCTACTGGCATCGTGGTAT
CACGCTCGTCGTTCGGTATGGCTTCGTTCAACTCTGGTTCCCAGCGGTCAAGCCGGGTCACATGATCACC
CATATTATGAAGAAATGCAGTCAGCTCCTTAGGGCCTCCGATCGTTGTCAGAAGTAAGTTGGCCGCGGTG
TTGTCGCTCATGGTAATGGCAGCACTACACAATTCTCTTACCGTCATGCCATCCGTAAGATGCTTTTCCG
TGACCGGCGAGTACTCAACCAAGTCGTTTTGTGAGTAGTGTATACGGCGACCAAGCTGCTCTTGCCCGGC
GTCTATACGGGACAACACCGCGCCACATAGCAGTACTTTGAAAGTGCTCATCATCGGGAATCGTTCTTCG
GGGCGGAAAGACTCAAGGATCTTGCCGCTATTGAGATCCAGTTCGATATAGCCCACTCTTGCACCCAGTT
GATCTTCAGCATCTTTTACTTTCACCAGCGTTTCGGGGTGTGCAAAAACAGGCAAGCAAAATGCCGCAAA
GAAGGGAATGAGTGCGACACGAAAATGTTGGATGCTCATACTCGTCCTTTTTCAATATTATTGAAGCATT
TATCAGGGTTACTAGTTCTGCTGTATCTCTAAGATGGCTGGCACGTAAAGAGGGTCTCAATAAATATGCC
TTGAATTAATGAAAACAGTGGTTTCTGAATCATGGCCTCCAAAGAGCATTTGCCTTTTCCCCTCTCACCC
TTCTGAAGGTGCCCAGGCTGCCCTGGCAGGATGCCTCTTTCTCTGTGGGGTGGCATTCTCTGCTCTCTCT
CTAATACTCTTTCTTTTTCTTCCCTCCTCTCCCCCAACTGCAGGATGCCTTTGTGGAACTGTAAGGCCCC
AGCATGCGGCCTCTGTTTGATTTCTCCTGGCTGTCTCTGAAGACTCTGCTCAGTTTGGCCCTGGTGGGAG
CTTGCATCACCCTGGGTGCCTATCTGGGCCACAAGTGAAGTCAACATGCCTGCCCCAAACAAATATGCAA
AAGGTTCACTAAAGCAGTAGAAATAATATGCATAGCGCCAGCACAGTGGTCGAGCCTCGACTGTGCCTTC
TAGTTGCCAGCCATCTGTTGTTTGCCCCTCCCCCGTGCCTTCCTTGACCCTGGAAGGTGCCACTCCCACT
GTCCTTTCCTAATAAAATGAGGAAATTGCATCGCATTGTCTGAGTAGGTGTCATTCTATTCTGGGGGGTG
GGGTGGGGCAGGACAGCAAGGGGGAGGATTGGGAAGACAATAGCAGGCATGCTGGGGATGCGGTGGGCTC
TATGGCTTCTGAGGCGGAAAGCTAGACTCGACTGTGCCTTCTAGTTGCCAGCCATCTGTTGTTTGCCCCT
CCCCCGTGCCTTCCTTGACCCTGGAAGGTGCCACTCCCACTGTCCTTTCCTAATAAAATGAGGAAATTGC
ATCGCATTGTCTGAGTAGGTGTCATTCTATTCTGGGGGGTGGGGTGGGGCAGGACAGCAAGGGGGAGGAT
TGGGAAGACAATAGCAGGCATGCTGGGGATGCGGTGGGCTCTATGGCTTCTGAGGCGGAAAGCTTCAGCG
ATGGCTTCTAGCTGCCCGGGTGGCATCCCTGTGACCCCTCCCCAGTGCCTCTTCTGGCCCTGGAAGTTGC
CACTCCAGTGCCCACCAGCCTTGTCCTAATAAAATTAAGTTGCATCATTTTGTCTGACTAGGTGTCCTTC
TATAATATTATGGGGTGGAGGGGGGTGGTATGGAGCAAGGGGCAAGTTGGGAAGACAACCTGTAGGGCCT
GCGGGGTCTATTGGGAACCAAGCTGGAGTGCAGTGGCACAATCTTGGCTCACTGCAATCTCCGCCTCCTG
GGTTCAAGCGATTCTCCTGCCTCAGCCTTCTAGCTTCAGCGATGGCTTCTAGCTGCCCGGGTGGCATCCC
TGTGACCCCTCCCCAGTGCCTCTTCTGGCCCTGGAAGTTGCCACTCCAGTGCCCACCAGCCTTGTCCTAA
TAAAATTAAGTTGCATCATTTTGTCTGACTAGGTGTCCTTCTATAATATTATGGGGTGGAGGGGGGTGGT
ATGGAGCAAGGGGCAAGTTGGGAAGACAACCTGTAGGGCCTGCGGGGTCTATTGGGAACCAAGCTGGAGT
GCAGTGGCACAATCTTGGCTCACTGCAATCTCCGCCTCCTGGGTTCAAGCGATTCTCCTGCCTCAGCCTC
CCGAGTACTAGTACGTCTCTCAAGGATAAGTAAGTAATATTAAGGTACGGGAGGTATTGGACAGGCCGCA
ATAAAATATCTTTATTTTCATTACATCTGTGTGTTGGTTTTTTGTGTGAATCGATAGTACTAACATACGC
TCTCCATCAAAACAAAACGAAACAAAACAAACTAGCAAAATAGGCTGTCCCCAGTGCAAGTGCAGGTGCC
AGAACATTTCTCT
